>Addgene plasmid #135284 | pRoLuc | addgene full sequence | sequence record 272176 | Addgene NGS Result
AAAGCCCCGAGATCCCCTCGACCTCGGGACGGCGGGTATCCAGTTGTATCGCGCTCTGACTAACTTCTCC
TTTTTGCGGGAGGCCTTGATTGATGCGCACACCGAAGAAGTTGTTAGTTATGCGGATATATTGGAAAACA
GCTGCCGACTTGCCAAATGCTATGAGAATTACGGCCTGCGCCAAAACTCAGTGATAAGTGTTTGCTCCGA
AAACTCAACAATTTTTTTCTACCCCGTGATTGCTGCCCTCTATATGGGTGTAATTACTGCCACTGTGAAT
GACTCTTATACCGAACGCGAATTGCTTGAAACGCTCAACATTTCAAAGCCGGAGTTGGTATTTTGCAGTA
AAAAAGCAATCAAGAACATGATGGCTCTCAAAAGAAATGTAAACTTTATAAAGAAAGTCGTGCTCCTCGA
TTCCAAGGAGGATATGGGCGAGGCCCAATGTCTGAGCAACTTTATGGCTCGGTATTCCGAACCAAATTTG
GACGTTCGGAATTTTAAACCCCGCGACTTTGATGCAAAGGAACAAGTTGCTCTCATTATGTCCTCTTCCG
GGACCACCGGACTTCCAAAAGGAGTGGTACTCACGCACAGAAACCTCTCAGTAAGATTTGTTCACTGCAA
GGATCCACTTTTCGGGACAAGGACAATACCTAGTACTTCCATTCTGAGTATAGTGCCATTTCATCATGCA
TTCGGAATGTTCACAACATTGTCTTACTTCATCGTGGGCTTGAGGGTAGTACTCCTTAAGCGCTTCGAAG
AGAAATTTTTCCTGTCTACTATCGAGAAATACCGCATTCCGACCATCGTGCTTGCGCCACCAGTTATGGT
ATTCCTCGCCAAATCCCCGTTGGTAGACCAGTATGACTTGTCCTCTATACGCGAGGTTGCCACCGGCGGT
GCCCCAGTCGGGACCGAAGTAGCCGTTGCCGTAGCGAAACGGCTGAAAATCGGCGGCATTCTGCAAGGTT
ATGGACTCACGGAAACGTGTTGTGCGGTGCTCATCACGCCGCACGACGACGTCAAGACCGGCTCAACAGG
CCGGGTTGCGCCATACGTACAAGCAAAGATAGTAGATCTTACCACGGGAAAATCTCTGGGGCCTAACAAG
AGAGGTGAACTGTGCTTCAAAAGTGAAATTATTATGAAGGGCTACTTTAATAATAAACAAGCCACCGAAG
AAGCCATTGATAAGGAAGGGTGGCTCCACTCTGGGGATGTCGGGTACTACGACGATGATGGCCACTTTTT
TGTCGTTGATCGGCTTAAGGAGCTGATCAAGTACAAGGGTTATCAAGTCGCCCCAGCCGAGCTTGAGTGG
CTCCTCCTCCAACATCCCAGCATTAAGGACGCAGGAGTAACTGGGGTGCCCGATGAGGCAGCCGGCGAGT
TGCCGGGGGCATGTATTGTGTTGCAAGAAGGAAAATCATTGACCGAACAAGAGATCATAGATTACATTGC
GGAAAGAGTTAGCCCCACAAAACGCATCCGAGGGGGAGTAGTTTTCGTAGACGATATACCTAAAGGCGCG
ACAGGCAAGTTGGTTCGATCCGAATTGCGCAAACTTCTCGCGCAGAAGAAATCCAAGTTGTGAGCTTCGA
GACCTTGAGATCAATATCTAAGGTCCTAAGCGGAATTCACCCTATAGTGAGTCGTATTACAATTCACTGG
CCGTCGTTTTACATGCGTTTCTACAATGTTAAAATTGTAAGCGTTAATATTTTGTTAAAATTCGCGTTAA
ATTTTTGTTAAATCAGCTCATTTTTTAACCAATAGGCCGAAATCGGCAAAATCCCTTATAAATCAAAAGA
ATAGACCGAGATAGGGT
[37 nt withheld, positions 1838-1874]
AAAGAACGTGGACTCCAACGTCAAAGGGCGAAAAACCGTCTATCAGGGCGCTGGCCCACTACGTGAACCA
TCACCCT
[91 nt withheld, positions 1952-2042]
G
[125 nt withheld, positions 2044-2168]
ACATCATGTTTGACAGCTTATCATCGAATTTCTGCCATTCATCCGCTTATTATCACTTATTCAGGCGTAG
CAACCAGGCGTTTAAGGGCACCAATAACTGCCTTAAAAAAATTACGCCCCGCCCTGCCACTCATCGCAGT
ACTGTTGTAATTCATTAAGCATTCTGCCGACATGGAAGCCATCACAAACGGCATGATGAACCTGAATCGC
CAGCGGCATCAGCACCTTGTCGCCTTGCGTATAATATTTGCCCATGGTGAAAACGGGGGCGAAGAAGTTG
TCCATATTGGCCACGTTTAAATCAAAACTGGTGAAACTCACCCAGGGATTGGCTGACACGAAAAACATAT
TCTCAATAAACCCTTTAGGGAAATAGGCCAGGTTTTCACCGTAACACGCCACATCTTGCGAATATATGTG
TAGAAACTGCCGGAAATCGTCGTGGTATTCACTCCAGAGCGATGAAAACGTTTCAGTTTGCTCATGGAAA
ACGGTGTAACAAGGGTGAACACTATCCCATATCACCAGCTCACCGTCTTTCATTGCCATACGGAATTCCG
GATGAGCATTCATCAGGCGGGCAAGAATGTGAATAAAGGCCGGATAAAACTTGTGCTTATTTTTCTTTAC
GGTCTTTAAAAAGGCCGTAATATCCAGCTGAACGGTCTGGTTATAGGTACATTGAGCAACTGACTGAAAT
GCCTCAAAATGTTCTTTACGATGCCATTGGGATATATCAACGGTGGTATATCCAGTGATTTTTTTCTCCA
TTTTAGCTTCCTTAGCTCCTGAAAATCTCGATAACTCAAAAAATACGCCCGGTAGTGATCTTATTTCATT
ATGGTGAAAGTTGGAACCTCTTACGTGCCGATCATCACAAAAGGATCTAGGTGAAGATCCTTTTTGATAA
TCTCATGACCAAAATCCCTTAACGTGAGTTTTCGTTCCACTGAGCGTCAGACCCCGTAGAAAAGATCAAA
GGATCTTCTTGAGATCCTTTTTTTCTGCGCGTAATCTGCTGCTTGCAAACAAAAAAACCACCGCTACCAG
CGGTGGTTTGTTTGCCGGATCAAGAGCTACCAACTCTTTTTCCGAAGGTAACTGGCTTCAGCAGAGCGCA
GATACCAAATACTGTTCTTCTAGTGTAGCCGTAGTTAGGCCACCACTTCAAGAACTCTGTAGCACCGCCT
ACATACCTCGCTCTGCTAATCCTGTTACCAGTGGCTGCTGCCAGTGGCGATAAGTCGTGTCTTACCGGGT
TGGACTCAAGACGATAGTTACCGGATAAGGCGCAGCGGTCGGGCTGAACGGGGGGTTCGTGCACACAGCC
CAGCTTGGAGCGAACGACCTACACCGAACTGAGATACCTACAGCGTGAGCTATGAGAAAGCGCCACGCTT
CCCGAAGGGAGAAAGGCGGACAGGTATCCGGTAAGCGGCAGGGTCGGAACAGGAGAGCGCACGAGGGAGC
TTCCAGGGGGAAACGCCTGGTATCTTTATAGTCCTGTCGGGTTTCGCCACCTCTGACTTGAGCGTCGATT
TTTGTGATGCTCGTCAGGGGGGCGGAGCCTATGGAAAAACGCCAGCAACGCGGCCTTTTTACGGTTCCTG
GCCTTTTGCTGGCCTTTTGCTCACATGTTCTTTCCTGCGTTATCCCCTGATTCTGTGGATAACCGTGTCA
TGATGCCTGGACAGGAAACAGCTATGACCAACGGCTCTATGGTATTTAGGTGACACTATAGAACGAATTC
ACTAGTGATTGGGCGATGAGTGGTCTCGAATGCCTAACGAAATCATACTCCACGGGGC
Features (pLannotate 1.2.2; 9 found; start..end, strand, type, name):
   1651..1669    -  promoter       T7 promoter: promoter for bacteriophage T7 RNA polymerase
   1672..1693    +  CDS            lacZα (fragment): LacZα fragment of β-galactosidase; lacZ fragment
   1712..2167    -  rep_origin     f1 ori (sequence partly withheld): f1 bacteriophage origin of replication; arrow indicates direction of (+) strand synthesis
   2178..2195    +  promoter       tet promoter (fragment): E. coli promoter for tetracycline efflux protein gene
   2283..2939    -  CDS            cat: CAT_ECOLX - Experimental evidence at protein level: Swiss-Prot protein existence level 1. This enzyme is an effector of chloramphenicol resistance in bacteria. From Escherichia coli. This protein is used as a marker in many commonly used cloning vectors, such as pACYC184.
   2940..3042    -  promoter       cat promoter: promoter of the E. coli cat gene encoding chloramphenicol acetyltransferase
   3157..3745    +  rep_origin     ori: high-copy-number ColE1/pMB1/pBR322/pUC origin of replication
   3892..3910    +  promoter       SP6 promoter: promoter for bacteriophage SP6 RNA polymerase
   3948..1600    +  CDS            LUCI_LUCCR (across the origin): Experimental evidence at protein level: Swiss-Prot protein existence level 1. Produces green light with a wavelength of 544 nm. From Luciola cruciata (Japanese firefly) (Genji firefly).
