[The description below was written by a language model from this plasmid's Addgene catalogue record and pLannotate feature annotations shown in this document.]
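Description:
pRoLuc is a GoldenBraid-style part plasmid ("GBPart") that stores the coding sequence of the green-emitting luciferase from Rhagophthalmus ohbai as a domesticated, reusable module. It is built on the small pUPD3 entry vector (about 2.3 kb of a roughly 4 kb total). It replicates in E. coli from a high-copy ColE1/pUC-type origin and is selected with chloramphenicol through a cat gene driven by its own cat promoter. The backbone also carries an f1 phage origin, a remnant of lacZα left over from the cloning site, a fragment of a tet promoter, and SP6 and T7 phage promoters flanking the insert position.

The synthetic luciferase CDS was inserted using BsmBI, a type IIS enzyme whose sites were destroyed in the process. The depositor notes that the insert can be released with BsaI, which is how such parts are passed into downstream Golden Gate/GoldenBraid assemblies with defined overhangs. The automated annotation labels the roughly 1.6 kb open reading frame (spanning the sequence origin) as Luciola cruciata firefly luciferase. This most likely reflects a homology match between related beetle luciferases, as the catalogue entry identifies the insert as the R. ohbai enzyme.

Although the plasmid is catalogued under mammalian expression, no mammalian promoter or polyadenylation signal is annotated, so it appears to serve as a CDS donor rather than an expression construct. Its intended use is as a building block for assembling luciferase reporter transcription units, in the context of multiplexed luciferase assays that monitor several cellular pathways simultaneously.
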