Addgene plasmid #135284: pRoLuc
Purpose: GBPart - RoLuc Luciferase CDS
Depositing lab: Koen Venken. Depositing organization: Baylor College of Medicine. Publication: Examining multiple cellular pathways at once using multiplex hextuple luciferase assaying. Sarrion-Perdigones A, Chang L, Gonzalez Y, Gallego-Flores T, Young DW, Venken KJT. Nat Commun. 2019 Dec 13;10(1):5710. doi: 10.1038/s41467-019-13651-y. PubMed 31836712.
Backbone
  Vector backbone: pUPD3
  Backbone manufacturer: Diego Orzaez Lab
  Backbone size w/o insert (bp): 2343
  Total vector size (bp): 3976
  Vector type: Mammalian Expression, Luciferase, Synthetic Biology
Growth in bacteria
  Bacterial resistance: Chloramphenicol, 25 μg/mL
  Growth temperature: 37°C
  Growth strain: DH5alpha
  Copy number: High Copy
Gene/Insert
  Gene/Insert name: R. ohbai Luciferase (alt name: Green luciferase from Rhagophthalmus ohbai)
  Species: Synthetic
  Cloning method: Restriction Enzyme; 5′ cloning site BsmBI (destroyed during cloning); 3′ cloning site BsmBI (destroyed during cloning)
  Sequencing primers: 5′ gtaaaacgacggccagt; 3′ gtcatagctgtttcctg
Terms and licenses: Academic/Nonprofit Terms; Industry Terms: Not Available to Industry
Depositor comments: Insert can be released with BsaI
How to cite: pRoLuc was a gift from Koen Venken (Addgene plasmid # 135284 ; http://n2t.net/addgene:135284 ; RRID:Addgene_135284)
